Addgene plasmid #230047: THINGL-RR pcDNA3.1
Purpose: Expressing the human version of mScarletI-T2A-TINGL biosensor for glucose (named THINGL-RR), ratiometric variant with mScarletI.
Depositing lab: Bas Teusink. Depositing organization: Vrije Universiteit Amsterdam. Publication: An mTurquoise2-Based Glucose Biosensor. Botman D, Tielman A, Goedhart J, Teusink B. ACS Sens. 2026 Feb 2. doi: 10.1021/acssensors.5c03325. PubMed 41628445.
Backbone
  Vector backbone: pcDNA3.1
  Vector type: Mammalian Expression
Growth in bacteria
  Bacterial resistance: Ampicillin, 100 μg/mL
  Growth temperature: 37°C
  Growth strain: DH5alpha
  Copy number: High Copy
Gene/Insert
  Gene/Insert name: THINGL-RR (alt name: turquoise human indicator for glucose)
  Species: Synthetic
Terms and licenses: Academic/Nonprofit Terms; Industry Terms
Depositor comments: Please visit https://doi.org/10.1101/2024.11.29.626064 for bioRxiv preprint.
How to cite: THINGL-RR pcDNA3.1 was a gift from Bas Teusink (Addgene plasmid # 230047 ; http://n2t.net/addgene:230047 ; RRID:Addgene_230047)
