[The description below was written by a language model from this plasmid's Addgene catalogue record and pLannotate feature annotations shown in this document.]
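Description:
THINGL-RR pcDNA3.1 is a mammalian expression plasmid of about 7.7 kb, built on the pcDNA3.1 backbone, that encodes a genetically encoded fluorescent glucose biosensor together with a red reference fluorophore. It is maintained in E. coli through a high-copy ColE1/pUC-type origin and selected with ampicillin via the β-lactamase gene. An f1 origin is also present. For selection in mammalian cells the backbone carries a neomycin/kanamycin phosphotransferase gene driven by the SV40 enhancer/early promoter and terminated by an SV40 polyadenylation signal.

The payload is transcribed from the CMV immediate-early enhancer and promoter and ends at the bovine growth hormone poly(A) signal, with T7 and SP6 promoters flanking the insert as in the parental vector. The open reading frame begins with mScarlet-I, and according to the catalogue entry this is joined through a T2A self-cleaving peptide to the sensor; the T2A itself is not annotated, but an unannotated gap between mScarlet-I and the sensor would accommodate it. The sensor portion is annotated as a cyan fluorescent protein fragment, then most of the E. coli periplasmic glucose/galactose-binding protein MglB, then an mTurquoise2 fragment. This layout suggests that the sugar-binding domain is inserted within an mTurquoise2-type fluorescent protein, so that glucose binding alters cyan fluorescence. Because T2A yields the red protein and the sensor as separate polypeptides from one transcript, mScarlet-I serves as a glucose-insensitive reference, allowing a ratiometric cyan-to-red readout that corrects for expression level. The insert is synthetic and described as the human version of the sensor, intended for monitoring glucose in mammalian cells.
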