Features (pLannotate 1.2.2; 24 found; start..end, strand, type, name):
      1..380     +  enhancer       CMV enhancer: human cytomegalovirus immediate early enhancer
    381..584     +  promoter       CMV promoter: human cytomegalovirus (CMV) immediate early promoter
    580..613     +  LTR            5' LTR (truncated) (fragment): truncated 5' long terminal repeat (LTR) from HIV-1
    629..647     +  promoter       T7 promoter: promoter for bacteriophage T7 RNA polymerase
    661..1320    +  CDS            mScarlet-I (fragment): mScarlet-I is a basic (constitutively fluorescent) red fluorescent protein published in 2016, derived from synthetic construct. It is reported to be a rapidly-maturing monomer with moderate acid sensitivity.
   1402..1841    +  CDS            SCFP3A (fragment): monomeric optimized variant of ECFP (Kremers et al., 2006) mammalian codon-optimized
   1846..2763    +  CDS            mglB (fragment): DGAL_ECOLI - Experimental evidence at protein level: Swiss-Prot protein existence level 1. This protein is involved in the active transport of galactose and glucose. It plays a role in the chemotaxis towards the two sugars by interacting with the trg chemoreceptor. From Escherichia coli (strain K12).
   2763..3048    +  CDS            mTurquoise2 (fragment): enhanced monomeric variant of CFP (Goedhart et al., 2012) mammalian codon-optimized
   3064..3082    -  promoter       SP6 promoter: promoter for bacteriophage SP6 RNA polymerase
   3108..3332    +  polyA_signal   bGH poly(A) signal: bovine growth hormone polyadenylation signal
   3336..3357    +  promoter       SV40 promoter (fragment): SV40 enhancer and early promoter
   3378..3806    +  rep_origin     f1 ori (sequence partly withheld): f1 bacteriophage origin of replication; arrow indicates direction of (+) strand synthesis
   3820..4149    +  promoter       SV40 promoter: SV40 enhancer and early promoter
   4216..5007    +  CDS            neo: KKA2_KLEPN - Also known as kan, nptII. Experimental evidence at protein level: Swiss-Prot protein existence level 1. Resistance to kanamycin, neomycin, paromomycin, ribostamycin, butirosin and gentamicin B. From Klebsiella pneumoniae.
   5031..5189    +  CDS            ble (fragment): BLE_KLEPN - Experimental evidence at protein level: Swiss-Prot protein existence level 1. Binding protein with a strong affinity to the bleomycin family of antibiotics. Binds to CL990; an antimitotic-antibiotic compound. From Klebsiella pneumoniae.
   5184..5305    +  polyA_signal   SV40 poly(A) signal: SV40 polyadenylation signal
   5378..5394    -  protein_bind   lac operator: The lac repressor binds to the lac operator to inhibit transcription in E. coli. This inhibition can be relieved by adding lactose or isopropyl-β-D-thiogalactopyranoside (IPTG). lac repressor encoded by lacI
   5402..5432    -  promoter       lac promoter: promoter for the E. coli lac operon
   5447..5468    -  protein_bind   CAP binding site: CAP binding activates transcription in the presence of cAMP. E. coli catabolite activator protein
   5481..5573    -  CDS            lacI (fragment): lac repressor; lacI; The lac repressor binds to the lac operator to inhibit transcription in E. coli. This inhibition can be relieved by adding lactose or isopropyl-β-D-thiogalactopyranoside (IPTG).
   5756..6344    -  rep_origin     ori: high-copy-number ColE1/pMB1/pBR322/pUC origin of replication
   6515..7375    -  CDS            AmpR: β-lactamase; bla; confers resistance to ampicillin, carbenicillin, and related antibiotics
   7376..7480    -  promoter       AmpR promoter: bla
   7539..7591    -  misc_feature   bom (fragment): basis of mobility region from pBR322
>Addgene plasmid #230047 | THINGL-RR pcDNA3.1 | addgene full sequence | sequence record 458390 | Addgene NGS Result
GACATTGATTATTGACTAGTTATTAATAGTAATCAATTACGGGGTCATTAGTTCATAGCCCATATATGGA
GTTCCGCGTTACATAACTTACGGTAAATGGCCCGCCTGGCTGACCGCCCAACGACCCCCGCCCATTGACG
TCAATAATGACGTATGTTCCCATAGTAACGCCAATAGGGACTTTCCATTGACGTCAATGGGTGGAGTATT
TACGGTAAACTGCCCACTTGGCAGTACATCAAGTGTATCATATGCCAAGTACGCCCCCTATTGACGTCAA
TGACGGTAAATGGCCCGCCTGGCATTATGCCCAGTACATGACCTTATGGGACTTTCCTACTTGGCAGTAC
ATCTACGTATTAGTCATCGCTATTACCATGGTGATGCGGTTTTGGCAGTACATCAATGGGCGTGGATAGC
GGTTTGACTCACGGGGATTTCCAAGTCTCCACCCCATTGACGTCAATGGGAGTTTGTTTTGGCACCAAAA
TCAACGGGACTTTCCAAAATGTCGTAACAACTCCGCCCCATTGACGCAAATGGGCGGTAGGCGTGTACGG
TGGGAGGTCTATATAAGCAGAGCTCTCTGGCTAACTAGAGAACCCACTGCTTACTGGCTTATCGAAATTA
ATACGACTCACTATAGGGAGACCCAAGCTTATGCGGTTCAAGGTGCACATGGAGGGCTCCATGAACGGCC
ACGAGTTCGAGATCGAGGGCGAGGGCGAGGGCCGCCCCTACGAGGGCACCCAGACCGCCAAGCTGAAGGT
GACCAAGGGTGGCCCCCTGCCCTTCTCCTGGGACATCCTGTCCCCTCAGTTCATGTACGGCTCCAGGGCC
TTCATCAAGCACCCCGCCGACATCCCCGACTACTATAAGCAGTCCTTCCCCGAGGGCTTCAAGTGGGAGC
GCGTGATGAACTTCGAGGACGGCGGCGCCGTGACCGTGACCCAGGACACCTCCCTGGAGGACGGCACCCT
GATCTACAAGGTGAAGCTCCGCGGCACCAACTTCCCTCCTGACGGCCCCGTAATGCAGAAGAAGACAATG
GGCTGGGAAGCGTCCACCGAGCGGTTGTACCCCGAGGACGGCGTGCTGAAGGGCGACATTAAGATGGCCC
TGCGCCTGAAGGACGGCGGCCGCTACCTGGCGGACTTCAAGACCACCTACAAGGCCAAGAAGCCCGTGCA
GATGCCCGGCGCCTACAACGTCGACCGCAAGTTGGACATCACCTCCCACAACGAGGACTACACCGTGGTG
GAACAGTACGAACGCTCCGAGGGCCGCCACTCCACCGGCGGCATGGACGAGCTGTACAAGTCCGGAGAGG
GCAGAGGAAGTCTTCTAACATGCGGTGACGTGGAGGAGAATCCCGGCCCTGGGGATCCACCGGTCGCCAC
CATGGTGAGCAAGGGCGAGGAGCTGTTCACCGGGGTGGTGCCCATCCTGGTCGAGCTGGACGGCGACGTA
AACGGCCACAAGTTCAGCGTGTCCGGCGAGGGCGAGGGCGATGCCACCTACGGCAAGCTGACCCTGAAGT
TCATCTGCACCACCGGCAAGCTGCCCGTGCCCTGGCCCACCCTCGTGACCACCCTGTCCTGGGGCGTGCA
GTGCTTCGCCCGCTACCCCGACCACATGAAGCAGCACGACTTCTTCAAGTCCGCCATGCCCGAAGGCTAC
GTCCAGGAGCGCACCATCTTCTTCAAGGACGACGGCAACTACAAGACCCGCGCCGAGGTGAAGTTCGAGG
GCGACACCCTGGTGAACCGCATCGAGCTGAAGGGCATCGACTTCAAGGAGGACGGCAACATCCTGGGGCA
CAAGCTGGAGTACAACTACATGGTTGATACTAGCATTGGTGTAACAATCTATAAGTACGACGATTATTAT
ATGTCTGTAGTGCGCAAGGCTATTGAGCAAGATGCGAAAGCCGCGCCAGATGTTCAGCTGCTGATGAATG
ATTCTCAGAATGACCAGTCCAAGCAGAACGATCAGATCGACGTATTGCTGGCGAAAGGGGTGAAGGCACT
GGCAATCAACCTGGTTGACCCGGCAGCTGCGGGTACGGTGATTGAGAAAGCGCGTGGGCAAAACGTGCCG
GTGGTTTTCTTCAACAAAGAACCGTCTCGTAAGGCGCTGGATAGCTACGACAAAGCCTACTACGTTGGCA
CTGACTCCAAAGAGTCCGGCATTATTCAAGGCGATTTGATTGCTAAACACTGGGCGGCGAATCAGGGTTG
GGATCTGAACAAAGACGGTCAGATTCAGTTCGTACTGCTGAAAGGTGAACCGGGCCATCCGGATGCAGAA
GCACGTACCACTTACGTGATTAAAGAATTGAACGATAAAGGCATCAAAACTGAACAGTTACAGTTAGATA
CCGCAATGTGGGACACCGCTCAGGCGAAAGATAAGATGGACGCCTGGCTGTCTGGCCCGAACGCCAACAA
AATCGAAGTGGTTATCGCCAACAACGATGCGATGGCAATGGGCGCGGTTGAAGCGCTGAAAGCACACAAC
AAGTCCAGCATTCCGGTGTTTGGCGTCGATGCGCTGCCAGAAGCGCTGGCGCTGGTGAAATCCGGTGCAC
TGGCGGGCACCGTACTGAACGATGCTAACAACCAGGCGAAAGCGACCTTTGATCTGGCGAAAAACCTGGC
CGATGGTAAAGGTGCGGCTGATGGCACCAACTGGAAAATCGACAACAAAGTGGTCCGCGTACCTTATGTT
GGCGTAGATAAAGACAACCTGGCTGAGTTCAGCTACTTTAGCGACAACGTCTATATCACCGCCGACAAGC
AGAAGAACGGCATCAAGGCCAACTTCAAGATCCGCCACAACATCGAGGACGGCGGCGTGCAGCTCGCCGA
CCACTACCAGCAGAACACCCCCATCGGCGACGGCCCCGTGCTGCTGCCCGACAACCACTACCTGAGCACC
CAGTCCAAGCTGAGCAAAGACCCCAACGAGAAGCGCGATCACATGGTCCTGCTGGAGTTCGTGACCGCCG
CCGGGATCACTCTCGGCATGGACGAGCTGTACAAGTAATCTAGAGGGCCCTATTCTATAGTGTCACCTAA
ATGCTAGAGCTCGCTGATCAGCCTCGACTGTGCCTTCTAGTTGCCAGCCATCTGTTGTTTGCCCCTCCCC
CGTGCCTTCCTTGACCCTGGAAGGTGCCACTCCCACTGTCCTTTCCTAATAAAATGAGGAAATTGCATCG
CATTGTCTGAGTAGGTGTCATTCTATTCTGGGGGGTGGGGTGGGGCAGGACAGCAAGGGGGAGGATTGGG
AAGACAATAGCAGGCATGCTGGGGATGCGGTGGGCTCTATGGCTTCTGAGGCGGAAAGAACCAGCTGGGG
CTCTAGGGGGTATCCCC
[124 nt withheld, positions 3378-3501]
C
[91 nt withheld, positions 3503-3593]
A
[49 nt withheld, positions 3595-3643]
CCTTTGACGTTGGAGTCCACGTTCTTT
[37 nt withheld, positions 3671-3707]
ACCCTATCTCGGTCTATTCTTTTGATTTATAAGGGATTTTGCCGATTTCGGCCTATTGGTTAAAAAATGA
GCTGATTTAACAAAAATTTAACGCGAATTAATTCTGTGGAATGTGTGTCAGTTAGGGTGTGGAAAGTCCC
CAGGCTCCCCAGCAGGCAGAAGTATGCAAAGCATGCATCTCAATTAGTCAGCAACCAGGTGTGGAAAGTC
CCCAGGCTCCCCAGCAGGCAGAAGTATGCAAAGCATGCATCTCAATTAGTCAGCAACCATAGTCCCGCCC
CTAACTCCGCCCATCCCGCCCCTAACTCCGCCCAGTTCCGCCCATTCTCCGCCCCATGGCTGACTAATTT
TTTTTATTTATGCAGAGGCCGAGGCCGCCTCTGCCTCTGAGCTATTCCAGAAGTAGTGAGGAGGCTTTTT
TGGAGGCCTAGGCTTTTGCAAAAAGCTCCCGGGAGCTTGTATATCCATTTTCGGATCTGATCAAGAGACA
GGATGAGGATCGTTTCGCATGATTGAACAAGATGGATTGCACGCAGGTTCTCCGGCCGCTTGGGTGGAGA
GGCTATTCGGCTATGACTGGGCACAACAGACAATCGGCTGCTCTGATGCCGCCGTGTTCCGGCTGTCAGC
GCAGGGGCGCCCGGTTCTTTTTGTCAAGACCGACCTGTCCGGTGCCCTGAATGAACTGCAGGACGAGGCA
GCGCGGCTATCGTGGCTGGCCACGACGGGCGTTCCTTGCGCAGCTGTGCTCGACGTTGTCACTGAAGCGG
GAAGGGACTGGCTGCTATTGGGCGAAGTGCCGGGGCAGGATCTCCTGTCATCTCACCTTGCTCCTGCCGA
GAAAGTATCCATCATGGCTGATGCAATGCGGCGGCTGCATACGCTTGATCCGGCTACCTGCCCATTCGAC
CACCAAGCGAAACATCGCATCGAGCGAGCACGTACTCGGATGGAAGCCGGTCTTGTCGATCAGGATGATC
TGGACGAAGAGCATCAGGGGCTCGCGCCAGCCGAACTGTTCGCCAGGCTCAAGGCGCGCATGCCCGACGG
CGAGGATCTCGTCGTGACCCATGGCGATGCCTGCTTGCCGAATATCATGGTGGAAAATGGCCGCTTTTCT
GGATTCATCGACTGTGGCCGGCTGGGTGTGGCGGACCGCTATCAGGACATAGCGTTGGCTACCCGTGATA
TTGCTGAAGAGCTTGGCGGCGAATGGGCTGACCGCTTCCTCGTGCTTTACGGTATCGCCGCTCCCGATTC
GCAGCGCATCGCCTTCTATCGCCTTCTTGACGAGTTCTTCTGAGCGGGACTCTGGGGTTCGAAATGACCG
ACCAAGCGACGCCCAACCTGCCATCACGAGATTTCGATTCCACCGCCGCCTTCTATGAAAGGTTGGGCTT
CGGAATCGTTTTCCGGGACGCCGGCTGGATGATCCTCCAGCGCGGGGATCTCATGCTGGAGTTCTTCGCC
CACCCCAACTTGTTTATTGCAGCTTATAATGGTTACAAATAAAGCAATAGCATCACAAATTTCACAAATA
AAGCATTTTTTTCACTGCATTCTAGTTGTGGTTTGTCCAAACTCATCAATGTATCTTATCATGTCTGTAT
ACCGTCGACCTCTAGCTAGAGCTTGGCGTAATCATGGTCATAGCTGTTTCCTGTGTGAAATTGTTATCCG
CTCACAATTCCACACAACATACGAGCCGGAAGCATAAAGTGTAAAGCCTGGGGTGCCTAATGAGTGAGCT
AACTCACATTAATTGCGTTGCGCTCACTGCCCGCTTTCCAGTCGGGAAACCTGTCGTGCCAGCTGCATTA
ATGAATCGGCCAACGCGCGGGGAGAGGCGGTTTGCGTATTGGGCGCTCTTCCGCTTCCTCGCTCACTGAC
TCGCTGCGCTCGGTCGTTCGGCTGCGGCGAGCGGTATCAGCTCACTCAAAGGCGGTAATACGGTTATCCA
CAGAATCAGGGGATAACGCAGGAAAGAACATGTGAGCAAAAGGCCAGCAAAAGGCCAGGAACCGTAAAAA
GGCCGCGTTGCTGGCGTTTTTCCATAGGCTCCGCCCCCCTGACGAGCATCACAAAAATCGACGCTCAAGT
CAGAGGTGGCGAAACCCGACAGGACTATAAAGATACCAGGCGTTTCCCCCTGGAAGCTCCCTCGTGCGCT
CTCCTGTTCCGACCCTGCCGCTTACCGGATACCTGTCCGCCTTTCTCCCTTCGGGAAGCGTGGCGCTTTC
TCATAGCTCACGCTGTAGGTATCTCAGTTCGGTGTAGGTCGTTCGCTCCAAGCTGGGCTGTGTGCACGAA
CCCCCCGTTCAGCCCGACCGCTGCGCCTTATCCGGTAACTATCGTCTTGAGTCCAACCCGGTAAGACACG
ACTTATCGCCACTGGCAGCAGCCACTGGTAACAGGATTAGCAGAGCGAGGTATGTAGGCGGTGCTACAGA
GTTCTTGAAGTGGTGGCCTAACTACGGCTACACTAGAAGAACAGTATTTGGTATCTGCGCTCTGCTGAAG
CCAGTTACCTTCGGAAAAAGAGTTGGTAGCTCTTGATCCGGCAAACAAACCACCGCTGGTAGCGGTGGTT
TTTTTGTTTGCAAGCAGCAGATTACGCGCAGAAAAAAAGGATCTCAAGAAGATCCTTTGATCTTTTCTAC
GGGGTCTGACGCTCAGTGGAACGAAAACTCACGTTAAGGGATTTTGGTCATGAGATTATCAAAAAGGATC
TTCACCTAGATCCTTTTAAATTAAAAATGAAGTTTTAAATCAATCTAAAGTATATATGAGTAAACTTGGT
CTGACAGTTACCAATGCTTAATCAGTGAGGCACCTATCTCAGCGATCTGTCTATTTCGTTCATCCATAGT
TGCCTGACTCCCCGTCGTGTAGATAACTACGATACGGGAGGGCTTACCATCTGGCCCCAGTGCTGCAATG
ATACCGCGAGACCCACGCTCACCGGCTCCAGATTTATCAGCAATAAACCAGCCAGCCGGAAGGGCCGAGC
GCAGAAGTGGTCCTGCAACTTTATCCGCCTCCATCCAGTCTATTAATTGTTGCCGGGAAGCTAGAGTAAG
TAGTTCGCCAGTTAATAGTTTGCGCAACGTTGTTGCCATTGCTACAGGCATCGTGGTGTCACGCTCGTCG
TTTGGTATGGCTTCATTCAGCTCCGGTTCCCAACGATCAAGGCGAGTTACATGATCCCCCATGTTGTGCA
AAAAAGCGGTTAGCTCCTTCGGTCCTCCGATCGTTGTCAGAAGTAAGTTGGCCGCAGTGTTATCACTCAT
GGTTATGGCAGCACTGCATAATTCTCTTACTGTCATGCCATCCGTAAGATGCTTTTCTGTGACTGGTGAG
TACTCAACCAAGTCATTCTGAGAATAGTGTATGCGGCGACCGAGTTGCTCTTGCCCGGCGTCAATACGGG
ATAATACCGCGCCACATAGCAGAACTTTAAAAGTGCTCATCATTGGAAAACGTTCTTCGGGGCGAAAACT
CTCAAGGATCTTACCGCTGTTGAGATCCAGTTCGATGTAACCCACTCGTGCACCCAACTGATCTTCAGCA
TCTTTTACTTTCACCAGCGTTTCTGGGTGAGCAAAAACAGGAAGGCAAAATGCCGCAAAAAAGGGAATAA
GGGCGACACGGAAATGTTGAATACTCATACTCTTCCTTTTTCAATATTATTGAAGCATTTATCAGGGTTA
TTGTCTCATGAGCGGATACATATTTGAATGTATTTAGAAAAATAAACAAATAGGGGTTCCGCGCACATTT
CCCCGAAAAGTGCCACCTGACGTCGACGGATCGGGAGATCTCCCGATCCCCTATGGTGCACTCTCAGTAC
AATCTGCTCTGATGCCGCATAGTTAAGCCAGTATCTGCTCCCTGCTTGTGTGTTGGAGGTCGCTGAGTAG
TGCGCGAGCAAAATTTAAGCTACAACAAGGCAAGGCTTGACCGACAATTGCATGAAGAATCTGCTTAGGG
TTAGGCGTTTTGCGCTGCTTCGCGATGTACGGGCCAGATATACGCGTT
